>Addgene plasmid #70120 | pEMS2159 | depositor full sequence | sequence record 124929 | pEMS2159 sequence 5284 bps
CTGCGCGCTCGCTCGCTCACTGAGGCCGCCCGGGCAAAGCCCGGGCGTCGGGCGACCTTTGGTCGCCCGG
CCTCAGTGAGCGAGCGAGCGCGCAGAGAGGGAGTGGCCAACTCCATCACTAGGGGTTCCTTGTAGTTAAT
GATTAACCCGCCATGCTACTTATCTACGTAGCCATGCTCTAGGAAGATCGGAATTCCCTAGGCCGGCCAC
GCGTGGCGCGCCGAAGTTGGTCGTGAGGCACTGGGCAGGTAAGTATCAAGGTTACAAGACAGGTTTAAGG
AGACCAATAGAAACTGGGCTTGTCGAGACAGAGAAGACTCTTGCGTTTCTGATAGGCACCTATTGGTCTT
ACTGACATCCACTTTGCCTTTCTCTCCACAGGTGTCCACTCCCAGGCGGCCGCCACCATGTCCAACCTGC
TGACTGTGCACCAAAACCTGCCTGCCCTCCCTGTGGATGCCACCTCTGATGAAGTCAGGAAGAACCTGAT
GGACATGTTCAGGGACAGGCAGGCCTTCTCTGAACACACCTGGAAGATGCTCCTGTCTGTGTGCAGATCC
TGGGCTGCCTGGTGCAAGCTGAACAACAGGAAATGGTTCCCTGCTGAACCTGAGGATGTGAGGGACTACC
TCCTGTACCTGCAAGCCAGAGGCCTGGCTGTGAAGACCATCCAACAGCACCTGGGCCAGCTCAACATGCT
GCACAGGAGATCTGGCCTGCCTCGCCCTTCTGACTCCAATGCTGTGTCCCTGGTGATGAGGAGAATCAGA
AAGGAGAATGTGGATGCTGGGGAGAGAGCCAAGCAGGCCCTGGCCTTTGAACGCACTGACTTTGACCAAG
TCAGATCCCTGATGGAGAACTCTGACAGATGCCAGGACATCAGGAACCTGGCCTTCCTGGGCATTGCCTA
CAACACCCTGCTGCGCATTGCCGAAATTGCCAGAATCAGAGTGAAGGACATCTCCCGCACCGATGGTGGG
AGAATGCTGATCCACATTGGCAGGACCAAGACCCTGGTGTCCACAGCTGGTGTGGAGAAGGCCCTGTCCC
TGGGGGTTACCAAGCTGGTGGAGAGATGGATCTCTGTGTCTGGTGTGGCTGATGACCCCAACAACTACCT
GTTCTGCCGGGTCAGAAAGAATGGTGTGGCTGCCCCTTCTGCCACCTCCCAACTGTCCACCCGGGCCCTG
GAAGGGATCTTTGAGGCCACCCACCGCCTGATCTATGGTGCCAAGGATGACTCTGGGCAGAGATACCTGG
CCTGGTCTGGCCACTCTGCCAGAGTGGGTGCTGCCAGGGACATGGCCAGGGCTGGTGTGTCCATCCCTGA
AATCATGCAGGCTGGTGGCTGGACCAATGTGAACATAGTGATGAACTACATCAGAAACCTGGACTCTGAG
ACTGGGGCCATGGTGAGGCTGCTCGAGGATGGGGACTGAGCGGCCGCGATCGCTCAACCTCTGGATTACA
AAATTTGTGAAAGATTGACTGGTATTCTTAACTATGTTGCTCCTTTTACGCTATGTGGATACGCTGCTTT
AATGCCTTTGTATCATGCTATTGCTTCCCGTATGGCTTTCATTTTCTCCTCCTTGTATAAATCCTGGTTG
CTGTCTCTTTATGAGGAGTTGTGGCCCGTTGTCAGGCAACGTGGCGTGGTGTGCACTGTGTTTGCTGACG
CAACCCCCACTGGTTGGGGCATTGCCACCACCTGTCAGCTCCTTTCCGGGACTTTCGCTTTCCCCCTCCC
TATTGCCACGGCGGAACTCATCGCCGCCTGCCTTGCCCGCTGCTGGACAGGGGCTCGGCTGTTGGGCACT
GACAATTCCGTGGTGTTGTCGGGGAAATCATCGTCCTTTCCTTGGCTGCTCGCCTGTGTTGCCACCTGGA
TTCTGCGCGGGACGTCCTTCTGCTACGTCCCTTCGGCCCTCAATCCAGCGGACCTTCCTTCCCGCGGCCT
GCTGCCGGCTCTGCGGCCTCTTCCGCGTCTTCGCCTTCGCCCTCAGACGAGTCGGATCTCCCTTTGGGCC
GCCTCCCCGCGATCGCAGACATGATAAGATACATTGATGAGTTTGGACAAACCACAACTAGAATGCAGTG
AAAAAAATGCTTTATTTGTGAAATTTGTGATGCTATTGCTTTATTTGTAACCATTATAAGCTGCAATAAA
CAAGTTAACAACAACAATTGCATTCATTTTATGTTTCAGGTTCAGGGGGAGATGTGGGAGGTTTTTTAAA
GCAAGTAAAACCTCTACAAATGTGGTAGTCGAAATTCCCGATAAGGATCTTCCTAGAGCATGGCTACGTA
GATAAGTAGCATGGCGGGTTAATCATTAACTACAAGGAACCCCTAGTGATGGAGTTGGCCACTCCCTCTC
TGCGCGCTCGCTCGCTCACTGAGGCCGGGCGACCAAAGGTCGCCCGACGCCCGGGCTTTGCCCGGGCGGC
CTCAGTGAGCGAGCGAGCGCGCAGCCTTAATTAACCTAATTCACTGGCCGTCGTTTTACAACGTCGTGAC
TGGGAAAACCCTGGCGTTACCCAACTTAATCGCCTTGCAGCACATCCCCCTTTCGCCAGCTGGCGTAATA
GCGAAGAGGCCCGCACCGATCGCCCTTCCCAACAGTTGCGCAGCCTGAATGGCGAATGGG
[124 nt withheld, positions 2651-2774]
C
[91 nt withheld, positions 2776-2866]
A
[49 nt withheld, positions 2868-2916]
CCTTTGACGTTGGAGTCCACGTTCTTT
[37 nt withheld, positions 2944-2980]
ACCCTATCTCGGTCTATTCTTTTGATTTATAAGGGATTTTGCCGATTTCGGCCTATTGGTTAAAAAATGA
GCTGATTTAACAAAAATTTAACGCGAATTTTAACAAAATATTAACGCTTACAATTTAGGTGGCACTTTTC
GGGGAAATGTGCGCGGAACCCCTATTTGTTTATTTTTCTAAATACATTCAAATATGTATCCGCTCATGAG
ACAATAACCCTGATAAATGCTTCAATAATATTGAAAAAGGAAGAGTATGAGTATTCAACATTTCCGTGTC
GCCCTTATTCCCTTTTTTGCGGCATTTTGCCTTCCTGTTTTTGCTCACCCAGAAACGCTGGTGAAAGTAA
AAGATGCTGAAGATCAGTTGGGTGCACGAGTGGGTTACATCGAACTGGATCTCAACAGCGGTAAGATCCT
TGAGAGTTTTCGCCCCGAAGAACGTTTTCCAATGATGAGCACTTTTAAAGTTCTGCTATGTGGCGCGGTA
TTATCCCGTATTGACGCCGGGCAAGAGCAACTCGGTCGCCGCATACACTATTCTCAGAATGACTTGGTTG
AGTACTCACCAGTCACAGAAAAGCATCTTACGGATGGCATGACAGTAAGAGAATTATGCAGTGCTGCCAT
AACCATGAGTGATAACACTGCGGCCAACTTACTTCTGACAACGATCGGAGGACCGAAGGAGCTAACCGCT
TTTTTGCACAACATGGGGGATCATGTAACTCGCCTTGATCGTTGGGAACCGGAGCTGAATGAAGCCATAC
CAAACGACGAGCGTGACACCACGATGCCTGTAGCAATGGCAACAACGTTGCGCAAACTATTAACTGGCGA
ACTACTTACTCTAGCTTCCCGGCAACAATTAATAGACTGGATGGAGGCGGATAAAGTTGCAGGACCACTT
CTGCGCTCGGCCCTTCCGGCTGGCTGGTTTATTGCTGATAAATCTGGAGCCGGTGAGCGTGGGTCTCGCG
GTATCATTGCAGCACTGGGGCCAGATGGTAAGCCCTCCCGTATCGTAGTTATCTACACGACGGGGAGTCA
GGCAACTATGGATGAACGAAATAGACAGATCGCTGAGATAGGTGCCTCACTGATTAAGCATTGGTAACTG
TCAGACCAAGTTTACTCATATATACTTTAGATTGATTTAAAACTTCATTTTTAATTTAAAAGGATCTAGG
TGAAGATCCTTTTTGATAATCTCATGACCAAAATCCCTTAACGTGAGTTTTCGTTCCACTGAGCGTCAGA
CCCCGTAGAAAAGATCAAAGGATCTTCTTGAGATCCTTTTTTTCTGCGCGTAATCTGCTGCTTGCAAACA
AAAAAACCACCGCTACCAGCGGTGGTTTGTTTGCCGGATCAAGAGCTACCAACTCTTTTTCCGAAGGTAA
CTGGCTTCAGCAGAGCGCAGATACCAAATACTGTTCTTCTAGTGTAGCCGTAGTTAGGCCACCACTTCAA
GAACTCTGTAGCACCGCCTACATACCTCGCTCTGCTAATCCTGTTACCAGTGGCTGCTGCCAGTGGCGAT
AAGTCGTGTCTTACCGGGTTGGACTCAAGACGATAGTTACCGGATAAGGCGCAGCGGTCGGGCTGAACGG
GGGGTTCGTGCACACAGCCCAGCTTGGAGCGAACGACCTACACCGAACTGAGATACCTACAGCGTGAGCT
ATGAGAAAGCGCCACGCTTCCCGAAGGGAGAAAGGCGGACAGGTATCCGGTAAGCGGCAGGGTCGGAACA
GGAGAGCGCACGAGGGAGCTTCCAGGGGGAAACGCCTGGTATCTTTATAGTCCTGTCGGGTTTCGCCACC
TCTGACTTGAGCGTCGATTTTTGTGATGCTCGTCAGGGGGGCGGAGCCTATGGAAAAACGCCAGCAACGC
GGCCTTTTTACGGTTCCTGGCCTTTTGCTGGCCTTTTGCTCACATGTTCTTTCCTGCGTTATCCCCTGAT
TCTGTGGATAACCGTATTACCGCCTTTGAGTGAGCTGATACCGCTCGCCGCAGCCGAACGACCGAGCGCA
GCGAGTCAGTGAGCGAGGAAGCGGAAGAGCGCCCAATACGCAAACCGCCTCTCCCCGCGCGTTGGCCGAT
TCATTAATGCAGCTGGCACGACAGGTTTCCCGACTGGAAAGCGGGCAGTGAGCGCAACGCAATTAATGTG
AGTTAGCTCACTCATTAGGCACCCCAGGCTTTACACTTTATGCTTCCGGCTCGTATGTTGTGTGGAATTG
TGAGCGGATAACAATTTCACACAGGAAACAGCTATGACCATGATTACGCCAGATTTAATTAAGG
Features (pLannotate 1.2.2; 16 found; start..end, strand, type, name):
    249..381     +  intron         chimeric intron: chimera between introns from human β-globin and immunoglobulin heavy chain genes
    408..1436    +  CDS            cre: RECR_BPP1 - Experimental evidence at protein level: Swiss-Prot protein existence level 1. Catalyzes site-specific recombination between two 34-base- pair LOXP sites. Its role is to maintain the phage genome as a monomeric unit-copy plasmid in the lysogenic state. From Escherichia phage P1 (Bacteriophage P1).
   1454..2040    +  misc_feature   WPRE: woodchuck hepatitis virus posttranscriptional regulatory element
   2055..2176    -  polyA_signal   SV40 poly(A) signal: SV40 polyadenylation signal
   2199..2267    -  CDS            large T antigen (fragment): large T antigen from SV40 (simian virus 40)
   2345..2475    +  repeat_region  AAV2 ITR (fragment): inverted terminal repeat of adeno-associated virus serotype 2 inverted
   2489..2646    +  CDS            lacZα (fragment): LacZα fragment of β-galactosidase; lacZ fragment
   2651..3079    +  rep_origin     f1 ori (sequence partly withheld): f1 bacteriophage origin of replication; arrow indicates direction of (+) strand synthesis
   3132..3236    +  promoter       AmpR promoter: bla
   3237..4097    +  CDS            AmpR: β-lactamase; bla; confers resistance to ampicillin, carbenicillin, and related antibiotics
   4268..4856    +  rep_origin     ori: high-copy-number ColE1/pMB1/pBR322/pUC origin of replication
   5039..5131    +  CDS            lacI (fragment): lac repressor; lacI; The lac repressor binds to the lac operator to inhibit transcription in E. coli. This inhibition can be relieved by adding lactose or isopropyl-β-D-thiogalactopyranoside (IPTG).
   5144..5165    +  protein_bind   CAP binding site: CAP binding activates transcription in the presence of cAMP. E. coli catabolite activator protein
   5180..5210    +  promoter       lac promoter: promoter for the E. coli lac operon
   5218..5234    +  protein_bind   lac operator: The lac repressor binds to the lac operator to inhibit transcription in E. coli. This inhibition can be relieved by adding lactose or isopropyl-β-D-thiogalactopyranoside (IPTG). lac repressor encoded by lacI
   5284..130     -  repeat_region  AAV2 ITR (fragment) (across the origin): inverted terminal repeat of adeno-associated virus serotype 2 inverted
