[The description below was written by a language model from this plasmid's Addgene catalogue record and pLannotate feature annotations shown in this document.]
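Description:
pEMS2159 is a single-stranded AAV2-based transfer plasmid designed as a promoterless acceptor vector: it carries a multiple cloning site into which a promoter of interest can be inserted to drive expression of iCre, the codon-improved form of bacteriophage P1 Cre recombinase. The 5,284 bp construct is maintained in E. coli through a ColE1/pUC-type origin and selected with ampicillin via the bla gene. It also has an f1 origin and remnants of a lac cloning region (lac promoter, operator, CAP site and lacZα and lacI fragments) inherited from the bacterial backbone. Although the annotated origin is of the high-copy type, the catalogue lists the plasmid as low copy and names a recombination-deficient growth strain, which is consistent with the known instability of AAV inverted terminal repeats in bacteria.

The payload lies between two AAV2 ITRs, which provide the signals for replication and packaging of the intervening DNA into recombinant AAV particles when rep, cap and helper functions are supplied in trans. The feature table does not annotate the MCS itself, but the gap between the upstream ITR and the first annotated element is where it would be expected to sit. Downstream of this gap are a chimeric β-globin/immunoglobulin intron, which enhances transcript processing, the Cre coding sequence, a WPRE that boosts post-transcriptional expression, and an SV40 polyadenylation signal with a small adjoining large T antigen fragment. With no promoter of its own, the plasmid serves as a parental backbone or negative control for testing candidate regulatory sequences. The associated work concerns compact "MiniPromoters" for cell-type-specific expression in the retina, where Cre-mediated recombination of loxP-flanked targets can report promoter activity. The depositor comment refers to a minipromoter location, but this record describes the construct as promoterless.
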