Addgene plasmid #70120: pEMS2159
Purpose: Promoterless AAV plasmid with MCS to insert promoter for expression of iCre. Contains WPRE.
Depositing lab: Elizabeth Simpson. Depositing organization: University of British Columbia. Publication: New MiniPromoter Ple345 (NEFL) Drives Strong and Specific Expression in Retinal Ganglion Cells of Mouse and Primate Retina. Simpson E, Korecki AJ, Fornes O, McGill TJ, Cueva-Vargas JL, Agostinone J, Farkas RA, Hickmott JW, Lam SL, Mathelier A, Renner LM, Stoddard J, Zhou M, Di Polo A, Neuringer M, Wasserman WW. Hum Gene Ther. 2018 Jul 31. doi: 10.1089/hum.2018.118. PubMed 30062914.
Backbone
  Vector backbone: AAV2
  Vector type: Mammalian Expression, AAV
Growth in bacteria
  Bacterial resistance: Ampicillin, 100 μg/mL
  Growth temperature: 30°C
  Growth strain: NEB Stable
  Copy number: Low Copy
Gene/Insert
  Gene/Insert name: ssAAV-MCS-iCre-WPRE (alt name: iCre)
  Species: Synthetic
  Promoter: Promoterless
  Cloning method: Restriction Enzyme; 5′ cloning site see map (unknown if destroyed); 3′ cloning site see map (unknown if destroyed)
  Sequencing primers: 5′ M13pUC-rev; 3′ EBV-rev
Terms and licenses: Academic/Nonprofit Terms; Industry Terms
Depositor comments: Please see the annotated GenBank file and the additional image file for the specific location of the minipromoter in this plasmid
How to cite: pEMS2159 was a gift from Elizabeth Simpson (Addgene plasmid # 70120 ; http://n2t.net/addgene:70120 ; RRID:Addgene_70120)
