>Addgene plasmid #70120 | pEMS2159 | addgene partial sequence | sequence record 128001 | WPRE-R 5'-CATAGCGTAAAAGGAGCAACA-3'
AATTTTGTAATCCAGAGGTTGAGCGATCGCGGCCGCTCAGTCCCCATCCTCGAGCAGCCTCACCATGGCC
CCAGTCTCAGAGTCCAGGTTTCTGATGTAGTTCATCACTATGTTCACATTGGTCCAGCCACCAGCCTGCA
TGATTTCAGGGATGGACACACCAGCCCTGGCCATGTCCCTGGCAGCACCCACTCTGGCAGAGTGGCCAGA
CCAGGCCAGGTATCTCTGCCCAGAGTCATCCTTGGCACCATAGATCAGGCGGTGGGTGGCCTCAAAGATC
CCTTCCAGGGCCCGGGTGGACAGTTGGGAGGTGGCAGAAGGGGCAGCCACACCATTCTTTCTGACCCGGC
AGAACAGGTAGTTGTTGGGGTCATCAGCCACACCAGACACAGAGATCCATCTCTCCACCAGCTTGGTAAC
CCCCAGGGACAGGGCCTTCTCCACACCAGCTGTGGACACCAGGGTCTTGGTCCTGCCAATGTGGATCAGC
ATTCTCCCACCATCGGTGCGGGAGATGTCCTTCACTCTGATTCTGGCAATTTCGGCAATGCGCAGCAGGG
TGTTGTAGGCAATGCCCAGGAAGGCCAGGTTCCTGATGTCCTGGCATCTGTCAGAGTTCTCCATCAGGGA
TCTGACTTGGTCAAAGTCAGTGCGTTCAAAGGCCAGGGCCTGCTTGGCTCTCTCCCCAGCATCCACATTC
TCCTTTCTGATTCTCCTCATCACCAGGGACACAGCATTGGAGTCAGAAGGGCGAGGCAGGCCAGATCTCC
TGTGCAGCATGTTGAGCTGGCCCAGGTGCTGTTGGATGGTCTTCACAGCCAGGCCTCTGGCTTGCAGGTA
CAGGAGGTAGTCCCTCACATCCTCAGGTTCAGCA
