>Addgene plasmid #70120 | pEMS2159 | addgene partial sequence | sequence record 128628 | pCAGGS-3 5'-TCCTTAAACCTGTCTTGTAA-3'
ACTTCGGCGCGCCACGCGTGGCCGGCCTAGGGAATTCCGATCTTCCTAGAGCATGGCTACGTAGATAAGT
AGCATGGCGGGTTAATCATTAACTACAAGGAACCCCTAGTGATGGAGTTGGCCACTCCCTCTCTGCGCGC
TC
